Addgene plasmid #230956: pKDcas9 24 cerulean
Purpose: aTc inducible knockdown of Fis and mcaS
Depositing lab: Andrew Griffiths. Depositing organization: Ecole Superieure de Physique et de Chimie Industrielles de Paris (ESPCI). Publication: Global regulators enable bacterial adaptation to a phenotypic trade-off. Deyell M, Opuu V, Griffiths AD, Tans SJ, Nghe P. iScience. 2024 Dec 9;28(1):111521. doi: 10.1016/j.isci.2024.111521. eCollection 2025 Jan 17. PubMed 39811663.
Backbone
  Vector backbone: pdCas9
  Vector type: CRISPR
Growth in bacteria
  Bacterial resistance: Kanamycin, 50 μg/mL
  Growth temperature: 37°C
  Growth strain: DH5alpha
  Copy number: High Copy
Gene/Insert
  Gene/Insert name: dCas9
  gRNA/shRNA sequence: see annotated Genbank file
  Species: Other
  Mutation: additional tetO
  Cloning method: Golden Gate
Terms and licenses: Academic/Nonprofit Terms; Industry Terms: Not Available to Industry
How to cite: pKDcas9 24 cerulean was a gift from Andrew Griffiths (Addgene plasmid # 230956 ; http://n2t.net/addgene:230956 ; RRID:Addgene_230956)
