[The description below was written by a language model from this plasmid's Addgene catalogue record and pLannotate feature annotations shown in this document.]
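Description:
pKDcas9 24 cerulean is a bacterial CRISPR interference plasmid built on the pdCas9 backbone and intended for anhydrotetracycline (aTc)-inducible knockdown of two E. coli targets, the global regulator Fis and the small RNA mcaS. The 8.6 kb sequence carries a p15A origin of replication, along with a short annotated fragment of the RSF origin, and is selected with kanamycin through the neo (nptII) gene, which is followed by a lambda t0 terminator. The catalogue lists it as high copy, although p15A is generally regarded as a medium-copy origin compatible with ColE1-type plasmids.

The main payload is catalytically dead Streptococcus pyogenes Cas9 (D10A/H840A), which binds DNA under RNA guidance without cutting and so blocks transcription at the targeted site. It is transcribed from the tetR/tetA promoter region, and the divergently encoded TetR repressor keeps it off until aTc is added. The record notes an additional tetO operator, consistent with the short tetO-containing fragment annotated between the promoter and dCas9; an extra operator would be expected to tighten repression, though the record does not state its purpose. T7Te and rrnB T1 terminators close the dCas9 unit.

Guides are supplied in the native format: a crRNA leader followed by three direct repeats, which bracket two spacers (presumably one per target; the table does not annotate them), plus a separate tracrRNA. The array was assembled by Golden Gate cloning. A separate cassette expresses mCerulean from the strong constitutive J23119 promoter, giving cells a cyan fluorescent label that could distinguish this strain from others. The associated study concerns global regulators in bacterial adaptation to a phenotypic trade-off.
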