Features (pLannotate 1.2.2; 20 found; start..end, strand, type, name):
      1..546     +  rep_origin     p15A ori: Plasmids containing the medium-copy-number p15A origin of replication can be propagated in E. coli cells that contain a second plasmid with the ColE1 origin.
    634..689     +  rep_origin     RSF ori (fragment): Plasmids containing the RSF 1030 origin of replication can be propagated in E. coli cells that contain additional plasmids with compatible origins.
    708..735     -  terminator     T7Te terminator: phage T7 early transcription terminator
    751..822     -  terminator     rrnB T1 terminator: transcription terminator T1 from the E. coli rrnB gene
    848..4952    -  CDS            dCas9 (fragment): catalytically dead mutant of the Cas9 endonuclease from the Streptococcus pyogenes Type II CRISPR/Cas system RNA-guided DNA-binding protein that lacks endonuclease activity due to the D10A mutation in the RuvC catalytic domain and the H840A mutation in the HNH catalytic domain
   4985..5008    -  protein_bind   tetracycline response element (fragment): contains seven copies of the tetracycline operator tetO tetracycline repressor TetR
   5015..5069    -  promoter       tetR/tetA promoters: tetR; overlapping promoters for bacterial tetR and tetA
   5088..5711    +  CDS            TetR: tetracycline repressor TetR; tetR from transposon Tn10; TetR binds to the tetracycline operator tetO to inhibit transcription. This inhibition can be relieved by adding tetracycline or doxycycline.
   5727..5858    +  misc_feature   crRNA leader: crRNA leader sequence for the Streptococcus pyogenes CRISPR/Cas system
   5859..5894    +  repeat_region  DR: direct repeat for the Streptococcus pyogenes CRISPR/Cas system
   5925..5960    +  repeat_region  DR: direct repeat for the Streptococcus pyogenes CRISPR/Cas system
   5991..6026    +  repeat_region  DR: direct repeat for the Streptococcus pyogenes CRISPR/Cas system
   6147..6225    +  misc_RNA       tracrRNA: trans-activating CRISPR RNA for the Streptococcus pyogenes CRISPR/Cas9 system
   6416..6535    +  CDS            tnpA (fragment): TN5P_ECOLX - Also known as tnp. Experimental evidence at protein level: Swiss-Prot protein existence level 1. Mediates transposition of transposon Tn5 by a 'cut and paste' mechanism. First, the monomeric transposase binds the 19 bp inverted DNA repeats flanking the transposon. Then, dimerization of the DNA- bound transposase creates a synaptic DNA complex. After nicking of the first DNA strand, excision of the transposon proceeds through a series of intermediates. The transposase then mediates the insertion of the transposon at a new site by strand transfer. The activity of the wild- type tran
   6567..7358    +  CDS            neo: KKA2_KLEPN - Also known as kan, nptII. Experimental evidence at protein level: Swiss-Prot protein existence level 1. Resistance to kanamycin, neomycin, paromomycin, ribostamycin, butirosin and gentamicin B. From Klebsiella pneumoniae.
   7380..7474    +  terminator     lambda t0 terminator: transcription terminator from phage lambda
   7567..7594    -  terminator     T7Te terminator: phage T7 early transcription terminator
   7689..8405    -  CDS            mCerulean: mCerulean is a basic (constitutively fluorescent) cyan fluorescent protein published in 2005, derived from Aequorea victoria. It is reported to be a very rapidly-maturing monomer.
   8427..8461    -  promoter       J23119(SpeI) promoter: bacterial promoter (Registry of Standard Biological Parts BBa J23119) modified to end with an SpeI site
   8479..8495    +  terminator     bacterial terminator (fragment): putative bacterial transcription terminator
>Addgene plasmid #230956 | pKDcas9 24 cerulean | addgene full sequence | sequence record 459944 | Addgene NGS Result
TTGAGATCGTTTTGGTCTGCGCGTAATCTCTTGCTCTGAAAACGAAAAAACCGCCTTGCAGGGCGGTTTT
TCGAAGGTTCTCTGAGCTACCAACTCTTTGAACCGAGGTAACTGGCTTGGAGGAGCGCAGTCACCAAAAC
TTGTCCTTTCAGTTTAGCCTTAACCGGCGCATGACTTCAAGACTAACTCCTCTAAATCAATTACCAGTGG
CTGCTGCCAGTGGTGCTTTTGCATGTCTTTCCGGGTTGGACTCAAGACGATAGTTACCGGATAAGGCGCA
GCGGTCGGACTGAACGGGGGGTTCGTGCATACAGTCCAGCTTGGAGCGAACTGCCTACCCGGAACTGAGT
GTCAGGCGTGGAATGAGACAAACGCGGCCATAACAGCGGAATGACACCGGTAAACCGAAAGGCAGGAACA
GGAGAGCGCACGAGGGAGCCGCCAGGGGGAAACGCCTGGTATCTTTATAGTCCTGTCGGGTTTCGCCACC
ACTGATTTGAGCGTCAGATTTCGTGATGCTTGTCAGGGGGGCGGAGCCTATGGAAAAACGGCTTTGCCGC
GGCCCTCTCACTTCCCTGTTAAGTATCTTCCTGGCATCTTCCAGGAAATCTCCGCCCCGTTCGTAAGCCA
TTTCCGCTCGCCGCAGTCGAACGACCGAGCGTAGCGAGTCAGTGAGCGAGGAAGCGGAATATATCCCTAG
GTATAAACGCAGAAAGGCCCACCCGAAGGTGAGCCAGTGTGACTCTAGTAGAGAGCGTTCACCGACAAAC
AACAGATAAAACGAAAGGCCCAGTCTTTCGACTGAGCCTTTCGTTTTATTTGATGCCTGGAGATCCTTAC
TCGAGTTAGTCACCTCCTAGCTGACTCAAATCAATGCGTGTTTCATAAAGACCAGTGATGGATTGATGGA
TAAGAGTGGCATCTAAAACTTCTTTTGTAGACGTATATCGTTTACGATCAATTGTTGTATCAAAATATTT
AAAAGCAGCGGGAGCTCCAAGATTCGTCAACGTAAATAAATGAATAATATTTTCTGCTTGTTCACGTATT
GGTTTGTCTCTATGTTTGTTATATGCACTAAGAACTTTATCTAAATTGGCATCTGCTAAAATAACACGCT
TAGAAAATTCACTGATTTGCTCAATAATCTCATCTAAATAATGCTTATGCTGCTCCACAAACAATTGTTT
TTGTTCGTTATCTTCTGGACTACCCTTCAACTTTTCATAATGACTAGCTAAATATAAAAAATTCACATAT
TTGCTTGGCAGAGCCAGCTCATTTCCTTTTTGTAATTCTCCGGCACTAGCCAGCATCCGTTTACGACCGT
TTTCTAACTCAAAAAGACTATATTTAGGTAGTTTAATGATTAAGTCTTTTTTAACTTCCTTATATCCTTT
AGCTTCTAAAAAGTCAATCGGATTTTTTTCAAAGGAACTTCTTTCCATAATTGTGATCCCTAGTAACTCT
TTAACGGATTTTAACTTCTTCGATTTCCCTTTTTCCACCTTAGCAACCACTAGGACTGAATAAGCTACCG
TTGGACTATCAAAACCACCATATTTTTTTGGATCCCAGTCTTTTTTACGAGCAATAAGCTTGTCCGAATT
TCTTTTTGGTAAAATTGACTCCTTGGAGAATCCGCCTGTCTGTACTTCTGTTTTCTTGACAATATTGACT
TGGGGCATGGACAATACTTTGCGCACTGTGGCAAAATCTCGCCCTTTATCCCAGACAATTTCTCCAGTTT
CCCCATTAGTTTCGATTAGAGGGCGTTTGCGAATCTCTCCATTTGCAAGTGTAATTTCTGTTTTGAAGAA
GTTCATGATATTAGAGTAAAAGAAATATTTTGCGGTTGCTTTGCCTATTTCTTGCTCAGACTTAGCAATC
ATTTTACGAACATCATAAACTTTATAATCACCATAGACAAACTCCGATTCAAGTTTTGGATATTTCTTAA
TCAAAGCAGTTCCAACGACGGCATTTAGATACGCATCATGGGCATGATGGTAATTGTTAATCTCACGTAC
TTTATAGAATTGGAAATCTTTTCGGAAGTCAGAAACTAATTTAGATTTTAAGGTAATCACTTTAACCTCT
CGAATAAGTTTATCATTTTCATCGTATTTAGTATTCATGCGACTATCCAAAATTTGTGCCACATGCTTAG
TGATTTGGCGAGTTTCAACCAATTGGCGTTTGATAAAACCAGCTTTATCAAGTTCACTCAAACCTCCACG
TTCAGCTTTCGTTAAATTATCAAACTTACGTTGAGTGATTAACTTGGCGTTTAGAAGTTGTCTCCAATAG
TTTTTCATCTTTTTGACTACTTCTTCACTTGGAACGTTATCCGATTTACCACGATTTTTATCAGAACGCG
TTAAGACCTTATTGTCTATTGAATCGTCTTTAAGGAAACTTTGTGGAACAATGGCATCGACATCATAATC
ACTTAAACGATTAATATCTAATTCTTGGTCCACATACATGTCTCTTCCATTTTGGAGATAATAGAGATAG
AGCTTTTCATTTTGCAATTGAGTATTTTCAACAGGATGCTCTTTAAGAATCTGACTTCCTAATTCTTTGA
TACCTTCTTCGATTCGTTTCATACGCTCTCGCGAATTTTTCTGGCCCTTTTGAGTTGTCTGATTTTCACG
TGCCATTTCAATAACGATATTTTCTGGCTTATGCCGCCCCATTACTTTGACCAATTCATCAACAACTTTT
ACAGTCTGTAAAATACCTTTTTTAATAGCAGGGCTACCAGCTAAATTTGCAATATGTTCATGTAAACTAT
CGCCTTGTCCAGACACTTGTGCTTTTTGAATGTCTTCTTTAAATGTCAAACTATCATCATGGATCAGCTG
CATAAAATTGCGATTGGCAAAACCATCTGATTTCAAAAAATCTAATATTGTTTTGCCAGATTGCTTATCC
CTAATACCATTAATCAATTTTCGAGACAAACGTCCCCAACCAGTATAACGGCGACGTTTAAGCTGTTTCA
TCACCTTATCATCAAAGAGGTGAGCATATGTTTTAAGTCTTTCCTCAATCATCTCCCTATCTTCAAATAA
GGTCAATGTTAAAACAATATCCTCTAAGATATCTTCATTTTCTTCATTATCCAAAAAATCTTTATCTTTA
ATAATTTTTAGCAAATCATGGTAGGTACCTAATGAAGCATTAAATCTATCTTCAACTCCTGAAATTTCAA
CACTATCAAAACATTCTATTTTTTTGAAATAATCTTCTTTTAATTGCTTAACGGTTACTTTTCGATTTGT
TTTGAAGAGTAAATCAACAATGGCTTTCTTCTGTTCACCTGAAAGAAATGCTGGTTTTCGCATTCCTTCA
GTAACATATTTGACCTTTGTCAATTCGTTATAAACCGTAAAATACTCATAAAGCAAACTATGTTTTGGTA
GTACTTTTTCATTTGGAAGATTTTTATCAAAGTTTGTCATGCGTTCAATAAATGATTGAGCTGAAGCACC
TTTATCGACAACTTCTTCAAAATTCCATGGGGTAATTGTTTCTTCAGACTTCCGAGTCATCCATGCAAAA
CGACTATTGCCACGCGCCAATGGACCAACATAATAAGGAATTCGAAAAGTCAAGATTTTTTCAATCTTCT
CACGATTGTCTTTTAAAAATGGATAAAAGTCTTCTTGTCTTCTCAAAATAGCATGCAGCTCACCCAAGTG
AATTTGATGGGGAATAGAGCCGTTGTCAAAGGTCCGTTGCTTGCGCAGCAAATCTTCACGATTTAGTTTC
ACCAATAATTCCTCAGTACCATCCATTTTTTCTAAAATTGGTTTGATAAATTTATAAAATTCTTCTTGGC
TAGCTCCCCCATCAATATAACCTGCATATCCGTTTTTTGATTGATCAAAAAAGATTTCTTTATACTTTTC
TGGAAGTTGTTGTCGAACTAAAGCTTTTAAAAGAGTCAAGTCTTGATGATGTTCATCGTAGCGTTTAATC
ATTGAAGCTGATAGGGGAGCCTTAGTTATTTCAGTATTTACTCTTAGGATATCTGAAAGTAAAATAGCAT
CTGATAAATTCTTAGCTGCCAAAAACAAATCAGCATATTGATCTCCAATTTGCGCCAATAAATTATCTAA
ATCATCATCGTAAGTATCTTTTGAAAGCTGTAATTTAGCATCTTCTGCCAAATCAAAATTTGATTTAAAA
TTAGGGGTCAAACCCAATGACAAAGCAATGAGATTCCCAAATAAGCCATTTTTCTTCTCACCGGGGAGCT
GAGCAATGAGATTTTCTAATCGTCTTGATTTACTCAATCGTGCAGAAAGAATCGCTTTAGCATCTACTCC
ACTTGCGTTAATAGGGTTTTCTTCAAATAATTGATTGTAGGTTTGTACCAACTGGATAAATAGTTTGTCC
ACATCACTATTATCAGGATTTAAATCTCCCTCAATCAAAAAATGACCACGAAACTTAATCATATGCGCTA
AGGCCAAATAGATTAAGCGCAAATCCGCTTTATCAGTAGAATCTACCAATTTTTTTCGCAGATGATAGAT
AGTTGGATATTTCTCATGATAAGCAACTTCATCTACTATATTTCCAAAAATAGGATGACGTTCATGCTTC
TTGTCTTCTTCCACCAAAAAAGACTCTTCAAGTCGATGAAAGAAACTATCATCTACTTTCGCCATCTCAT
TTGAAAAAATCTCCTGTAGATAACAAATACGATTCTTCCGACGTGTATACCTTCTACGAGCTGTCCGTTT
GAGACGAGTCGCTTCCGCTGTCTCTCCACTGTCAAATAAAAGAGCCCCTATAAGATTTTTTTTGATACTG
TGGCGGTCTGTATTTCCCAGAACCTTGAACTTTTTAGACGGAACCTTATATTCATCAGTGATCACCGCCC
ATCCGACGCTATTTGTGCCGATAGCTAAGCCTATTGAGTATTTCTTATCCATAGATCCTTTCTCCTCTTT
AGATCTTTTGAATTCTTTTCTCTATCACTGATAGGGAGGGTCAATCTCTATCACTGATAGGGAGTGGTAA
AATAACTCTATCAACGATAGAGTGTCAACAAAAATTAGGAATTAATGATGTCTAGATTAGATAAAAGTAA
AGTGATTAACAGCGCATTAGAGCTGCTTAATGAGGTCGGAATCGAAGGTTTAACAACCCGTAAACTCGCC
CAGAAGCTAGGTGTAGAGCAGCCTACATTGTATTGGCATGTAAAAAATAAGCGGGCTTTGCTCGACGCCT
TAGCCATTGAGATGTTAGATAGGCACCATACTCACTTTTGCCCTTTAGAAGGGGAAAGCTGGCAAGATTT
TTTACGTAATAACGCTAAAAGTTTTAGATGTGCTTTACTAAGTCATCGCGATGGAGCAAAAGTACATTTA
GGTACACGGCCTACAGAAAAACAGTATGAAACTCTCGAAAATCAATTAGCCTTTTTATGCCAACAAGGTT
TTTCACTAGAGAATGCATTATATGCACTCAGCGCTGTGGGGCATTTTACTTTAGGTTGCGTATTGGAAGA
TCAAGAGCATCAAGTCGCTAAAGAAGAAAGGGAAACACCTACTACTGATAGTATGCCGCCATTATTACGA
CAAGCTATCGAATTATTTGATCACCAAGGTGCAGAGCCAGCCTTCTTATTCGGCCTTGAATTGATCATAT
GCGGATTAGAAAAACAACTTAAATGTGAAAGTGGGTCTTAAGGTACCATGGGATCCTATTTCTTAATAAC
TAAAAATATGGTATAATACTCTTAATAAATGCAGTAATACAGGGGCTTTTCAAGACTGAAGTCTAGCTGA
GACAAATAGTGCGATTACGAAATTTTTTAGACAAAAATAGTCTACGAGGTTTTAGAGCTATGCTGTTTTG
AATGGTCCCAAAACGTATATTACGCATTTTTTGCACGAGATGAAGTTTTAGAGCTATGCTGTTTTGAATG
GTCCCAAAACGTCTTAAATCCGGCATTGTCTCCTCTGCGCGTTTTAGAGCTATGCTGTTTTGAATGGTCC
CAAAACTTCAGCACACTGAGACTTGTTGAGTTGAATTCATGAGTATTAAGTATTGTTTTATGGCTGATAA
ATTTCTTTGAATTTCTCCTTGATTATTTGTTATAAAAGTTATAAAATAATCTTGTTGGAACCATTCAAAA
CAGCATAGCAAGTTAAAATAAGGCTAGTCCGTTATCAACTTGAAAAAGTGGCACCGAGTCGGTGCTTTTT
TTGATACTTCTATTCTACTCTGACTGCAAACCAAAAAAACAAGCGCTTTCAAAACGCTTGTTTTATCATT
TTTAGGGAAATTAATCTCTTAATCCTTTTATCATTCTACATTTAGGCGCTGCCATCTTAAGACGAAAGGG
CCTCGTGATACGCCTATTTTTATAGGTTAATGTCATGATAATAATGGTTTCTTAGACGTCGGAATTGCCA
GCTGGGGCGCCCTCTGGTAAGGTTGGGAAGCCCTGCAAAGTAAACTGGATGGCTTTCTTGCCGCCAAGGA
TCTGATGGCGCAGGGGATCAAGATCTGATCAAGAGACAGGATGAGGATCGTTTCGCATGATTGAACAAGA
TGGATTGCACGCAGGTTCTCCGGCCGCTTGGGTGGAGAGGCTATTCGGCTATGACTGGGCACAACAGACA
ATCGGCTGCTCTGATGCCGCCGTGTTCCGGCTGTCAGCGCAGGGGCGCCCGGTTCTTTTTGTCAAGACCG
ACCTGTCCGGTGCCCTGAATGAACTGCAGGACGAGGCAGCGCGGCTATCGTGGCTGGCCACGACGGGCGT
TCCTTGCGCAGCTGTGCTCGACGTTGTCACTGAAGCGGGAAGGGACTGGCTGCTATTGGGCGAAGTGCCG
GGGCAGGATCTCCTGTCATCTCACCTTGCTCCTGCCGAGAAAGTATCCATCATGGCTGATGCAATGCGGC
GGCTGCATACGCTTGATCCGGCTACCTGCCCATTCGACCACCAAGCGAAACATCGCATCGAGCGAGCACG
TACTCGGATGGAAGCCGGTCTTGTCGATCAGGATGATCTGGACGAAGAGCATCAGGGGCTCGCGCCAGCC
GAACTGTTCGCCAGGCTCAAGGCGCGCATGCCCGACGGCGAGGATCTCGTCGTGACCCATGGCGATGCCT
GCTTGCCGAATATCATGGTGGAAAATGGCCGCTTTTCTGGATTCATCGACTGTGGCCGGCTGGGTGTGGC
GGACCGCTATCAGGACATAGCGTTGGCTACCCGTGATATTGCTGAAGAGCTTGGCGGCGAATGGGCTGAC
CGCTTCCTCGTGCTTTACGGTATCGCCGCTCCCGATTCGCAGCGCATCGCCTTCTATCGCCTTCTTGACG
AGTTCTTCTGAGCGGGACTCTCTCGCTTGGACTCCTGTTGATAGATCCAGTAATGACCTCAGAACTCCAT
CTGGATTTGTTCAGAACGCTCGGTTGCCGCCGGGCGTTTTTTATTGGTGAGAATCCAAGCACTAGTTGGT
ACCGGCATCAATAGTAAAATAATAAAAAAGCCGGATTAATAATCTGGCTTTTTATATTCTCTCTCTAGTA
TATAAACGCAGAAAGGCCAACCCGAAGGTGAGCCAGTGTGAGACTATCATACTCATATCGTGTGAAGATT
TGCTGCGCTATTCAGATCCTCTTCTGAGATGAGTTTTTGTTCGGGCCCAAGCTTCTCACTTATACAATTC
ATCCATGCCGAGGGTAATACCGGCCGCTGTCACAAACTCCAGGAGAACCATATGGTCACGTTTTTCGTTT
GGGTCTTTAGAGAGTTTTGACTGCGTCGACAGGTAATGGTTGTCAGGGAGCAGTACCGGCCCATCGCCGA
TCGGGGTATTCTGCTGGTAGTGATCCGCCAGTTGCACGCTCCCATCTTCGATATTGTGGCGAATTTTAAA
GTTTGCCTTGATGCCATTTTTCTGTTTATCTGCAGTGATATAAACATTATCGCTAATAGCGTTGTATTCC
AGCTTGTGCCCAAGAATGTTGCCGTCTTCTTTGAAATCAATTCCTTTCAGTTCGATGCGATTTACCAGCG
TATCGCCCTCAAATTTCACTTCCGCACGGGTTTTGTAGTTCCCATCGTCCTTAAAGAAAATTGTGCGTTC
CTGAACATAACCTTCCGGCATTGCAGATTTAAAGAAGTCGTGTTGTTTCATATGATCTGGGTAACGCGCA
AAACACTGTACCCCCCACGTTAATGTCGTGACAAGGGTAGGCCAGGGCACCGGCAGTTTGCCAGTCGTAC
AGATGAATTTGAGCGTGAGCTTGCCGTACGTCGCGTCACCCTCGCCCTCGCCGCTGACCGAAAATTTATG
GCCATTCACATCACCATCAAGTTCAACAAGAATCGGCACCACGCCGGTAAATAATTCTTCGCCCTTGCTT
ACCATTTAGTATTTCTCCTCTTTAGTACTAGTATTATACCTAGGACTGAGCTAGCTGTCAAAGATCTTTA
GAATTCCAGAAATCATCCTTAGCGACTAGTAACAACTTATATCGTATGGGGCTGACTTCAGGTGCTACAT
TTGAAGAGATAAATTGCACTGAAATCTAGAAATATTTTATCTGATTAATAAGATGATCTTC
